>Addgene plasmid #42588 | pAAV_TALEN-FokI(WT)-BB_V3 | depositor full sequence | sequence record 58121 | pAAV_TALEN-FokI(WT)-BB_V3 sequence 6542 bps
CCTGCAGGCAGCTGCGCGCTCGCTCGCTCACTGAGGCCGCCCGGGCAAAGCCCGGGCGTCGGGCGACCTT
TGGTCGCCCGGCCTCAGTGAGCGAGCGAGCGCGCAGAGAGGGAGTGGCCAACTCCATCACTAGGGGTTCC
TGCGGCCTCTAGAGGTACCCGTTACATAACTTACGGTAAATGGCCCGCCTGGCTGACCGCCCAACGACCC
CCGCCCATTGACGTCAATAATGACGTATGTTCCCATAGTAACGCCAATAGGGACTTTCCATTGACGTCAA
TGGGTGGAGTATTTACGGTAAACTGCCCACTTGGCAGTACATCAAGTGTATCATATGCCAAGTACGCCCC
CTATTGACGTCAATGACGGTAAATGGCCCGCCTGGCATTATGCCCAGTACATGACCTTATGGGACTTTCC
TACTTGGCAGTACATCTACGTATTAGTCATCGCTATTACCATGGTCGAGGTGAGCCCCACGTTCTGCTTC
ACTCTCCCCATCTCCCCCCCCTCCCCACCCCCAATTTTGTATTTATTTATTTTTTAATTATTTTGTGCAG
CGATGGGGGCGGGGGGGGGGGGGGGGCGCGCGCCAGGCGGGGCGGGGCGGGGCGAGGGGCGGGGCGGGGC
GAGGCGGAGAGGTGCGGCGGCAGCCAATCAGAGCGGCGCGCTCCGAAAGTTTCCTTTTATGGCGAGGCGG
CGGCGGCGGCGGCCCTATAAAAAGCGAAGCGCGCGGCGGGCGGGAGTCGCTGCGACGCTGCCTTCGCCCC
GTGCCCCGCTCCGCCGCCGCCTCGCGCCGCCCGCCCCGGCTCTGACTGACCGCGTTACTCCCACAGGTGA
GCGGGCGGGACGGCCCTTCTCCTCCGGGCTGTAATTAGCTGAGCAAGAGGTAAGGGTTTAAGGGATGGTT
GGTTGGTGGGGTATTAATGTTTAATTACCTGGAGCACCTGCCTGAAATCACTTTTTTTCAGGTTGGACCG
GTGGATCCGCCACCATGGACTATAAGGACCACGACGGAGACTACAAGGATCATGATATTGATTACAAAGA
CGATGACGATAAGAAGCTTGCCCCAAAGAAGAAGCGGAAGGTCGGTATCCACGGAGTCCCAGCAGCCGTA
GATTTGAGAACTTTGGGATATTCACAGCAGCAGCAGGAAAAGATCAAGCCCAAAGTGAGGTCGACAGTCG
CGCAGCATCACGAAGCGCTGGTGGGTCATGGGTTTACACATGCCCACATCGTAGCCTTGTCGCAGCACCC
TGCAGCCCTTGGCACGGTCGCCGTCAAGTACCAGGACATGATTGCGGCGTTGCCGGAAGCCACACATGAG
GCGATCGTCGGTGTGGGGAAACAGTGGAGCGGAGCCCGAGCGCTTGAGGCCCTGTTGACGGTCGCGGGAG
AGCTGAGAGGGCCTCCCCTTCAGCTGGACACGGGCCAGTTGCTGAAGATCGCGAAGCGGGGAGGAGTCAC
GGCGGTCGAGGCGGTGCACGCGTGGCGCAATGCGCTCACGGGAGCACCCCTCAACCTGACAGAGACCTTA
CACTTTATGCTTCCGGCTCGTATAATGTGTGGATTTTGAGTTAGGTTCCGTCGAGATTTTCAGGAGCTAA
GGAAGCTAAAATGGAGAAAAAAATCACTGGATATACCACCGTTGATATATCCCAATGGCATCGTAAAGAA
CATTTTGAGGCATTTCAGTCAGTTGCTCAATGTACCTATAACCAGACCGTTCAGCTGGATATTACGGCCT
TTTTAAAGACCGTAAAGAAAAATAAGCACAAGTTTTATCCGGCCTTTATTCACATTCTTGCCCGCCTGAT
GAATGCTCATCCGGAGTTCCGTATGGCAATGAAAGACGGTGAGCTGGTGATATGGGATAGTGTTCACCCT
TGTTACACCGTTTTCCATGAGCAAACTGAAACGTTTTCATCGCTCTGGAGTGAATACCACGACGATTTCC
GGCAGTTTCTACACATATATTCGCAAGATGTGGCGTGTTACGGTGAAAACCTGGCCTATTTCCCTAAAGG
GTTTATTGAGAATATGTTTTTCGTATCAGCCAATCCCTGGGTGAGTTTCACCAGTTTTGATTTAAACGTG
GCCAATATGGACAACTTCTTCGCCCCCGTTTTCACCATGGGCAAATATTATACGCAAGGCGACAAGGTGC
TGATGCCGCTGGCGATTCAGGTTCATCATGCCGTTTGTGATGGCTTCCATGTCGGCAGAATGCTTAATGA
ATTACAACAGTACTGCGATGAGTGGCAGGGCGGGGCGTAAAGATCTGGCTTACTAAAAGCCAGATAACAG
TATGCGTATTTGCGCGCTGATTTTTGCGGTATAAGAATATATACTGATATGTATACCCGAAGTATGTCAA
AAAGAGGTATGCTATGAAGCAGCGTATTACAGTGACAGTTGACAGCGACAGCTATCAGTTGCTCAAGGCA
TATATGATGTCAATATCTCCGGTCTGGTAAGCACAACCATGCAGAATGAAGCCCGTCGTCTGCGTGCCGA
ACGCTGGAAAGCGGAAAATCAGGAAGGGATGGCTGAGGTCGCCCGGTTTATTGAAATGAACGGCTCTTTT
GCTGACGAGAACAGGGGCTGGTGAAATGCAGTTTAAGGTTTACACCTATAAAAGAGAGAGCCGTTATCGT
CTGTTTGTGGACGTACAGAGTGATATTATTGACACGCCCGGGCGACGGATGGTGATCCCCCTGGCCAGTG
CACGTCTGCTGTCAGATAAAGTCTCCCGTGAACTTTACCCGGTGGTGCATATCGGGGATGAAAGCTGGCG
CATGATGACCACCGATATGGCCAGTGTGCCGGTATCCGTTATCGGGGAAGAAGTGGCTGATCTCAGCCAC
CGCGAAAATGACATCAAAAACGCCATTAACCTGATGTTCTGGGGAATATAAGGTCTCTCCCGAGAGGACT
AGTCATCGAGTGGCAGGTTCCCAACTCGTGAAGAGTGAACTTGAGGAGAAAAAGTCGGAGCTGCGGCACA
AATTGAAATACGTACCGCATGAATACATCGAACTTATCGAAATTGCTAGGAACTCGACTCAAGACAGAAT
CCTTGAGATGAAGGTAATGGAGTTCTTTATGAAGGTTTATGGATACCGAGGGAAGCATCTCGGTGGATCA
CGAAAACCCGACGGAGCAATCTATACGGTGGGGAGCCCGATTGATTACGGAGTGATCGTCGACACGAAAG
CCTACAGCGGTGGGTACAATCTTCCCATCGGGCAGGCAGATGAGATGCAACGTTATGTCGAAGAAAATCA
GACCAGGAACAAACACATCAATCCAAATGAGTGGTGGAAAGTGTATCCTTCATCAGTGACCGAGTTTAAG
TTTTTGTTTGTCTCTGGGCATTTCAAAGGCAACTATAAGGCCCAGCTCACACGGTTGAATCACATTACGA
ACTGCAATGGTGCGGTTTTGTCCGTAGAGGAACTGCTCATTGGTGGAGAAATGATCAAAGCGGGAACTCT
GACACTGGAAGAAGTCAGACGCAAGTTTAACAATGGCGAGATCAATTTCCGCTCATAAGAATTCCTAGAG
CTCGCTGATCAGCCTCGACTGTGCCTTCTAGTTGCCAGCCATCTGTTGTTTGCCCCTCCCCCGTGCCTTC
CTTGACCCTGGAAGGTGCCACTCCCACTGTCCTTTCCTAATAAAATGAGGAAATTGCATCGCATTGTCTG
AGTAGGTGTCATTCTATTCTGGGGGGTGGGGTGGGGCAGGACAGCAAGGGGGAGGATTGGGAAGAGAATA
GCAGGCATGCTGGGGAGCGGCCGCAGGAACCCCTAGTGATGGAGTTGGCCACTCCCTCTCTGCGCGCTCG
CTCGCTCACTGAGGCCGGGCGACCAAAGGTCGCCCGACGCCCGGGCTTTGCCCGGGCGGCCTCAGTGAGC
GAGCGAGCGCGCAGCTGCCTGCAGGGGCGCCTGATGCGGTATTTTCTCCTTACGCATCTGTGCGGTATTT
CACACCGCATA
[142 nt withheld, positions 4002-4143]
C
[141 nt withheld, positions 4145-4285]
CCTTTGACGTTGGAGTCCACGTTCTTT
[37 nt withheld, positions 4313-4349]
ACCCTATCTCGGGCTATTCTTTTGATTTATAAGGGATTTTGCCGATTTCGGCCTATTGGTTAAAAAATGA
GCTGATTTAACAAAAATTTAACGCGAATTTTAACAAAATATTAACGTTTACAATTTTATGGTGCACTCTC
AGTACAATCTGCTCTGATGCCGCATAGTTAAGCCAGCCCCGACACCCGCCAACACCCGCTGACGCGCCCT
GACGGGCTTGTCTGCTCCCGGCATCCGCTTACAGACAAGCTGTGACCGTCTCCGGGAGCTGCATGTGTCA
GAGGTTTTCACCGTCATCACCGAAACGCGCGAGACGAAAGGGCCTCGTGATACGCCTATTTTTATAGGTT
AATGTCATGATAATAATGGTTTCTTAGACGTCAGGTGGCACTTTTCGGGGAAATGTGCGCGGAACCCCTA
TTTGTTTATTTTTCTAAATACATTCAAATATGTATCCGCTCATGAGACAATAACCCTGATAAATGCTTCA
ATAATATTGAAAAAGGAAGAGTATGAGTATTCAACATTTCCGTGTCGCCCTTATTCCCTTTTTTGCGGCA
TTTTGCCTTCCTGTTTTTGCTCACCCAGAAACGCTGGTGAAAGTAAAAGATGCTGAAGATCAGTTGGGTG
CACGAGTGGGTTACATCGAACTGGATCTCAACAGCGGTAAGATCCTTGAGAGTTTTCGCCCCGAAGAACG
TTTTCCAATGATGAGCACTTTTAAAGTTCTGCTATGTGGCGCGGTATTATCCCGTATTGACGCCGGGCAA
GAGCAACTCGGTCGCCGCATACACTATTCTCAGAATGACTTGGTTGAGTACTCACCAGTCACAGAAAAGC
ATCTTACGGATGGCATGACAGTAAGAGAATTATGCAGTGCTGCCATAACCATGAGTGATAACACTGCGGC
CAACTTACTTCTGACAACGATCGGAGGACCGAAGGAGCTAACCGCTTTTTTGCACAACATGGGGGATCAT
GTAACTCGCCTTGATCGTTGGGAACCGGAGCTGAATGAAGCCATACCAAACGACGAGCGTGACACCACGA
TGCCTGTAGCAATGGCAACAACGTTGCGCAAACTATTAACTGGCGAACTACTTACTCTAGCTTCCCGGCA
ACAATTAATAGACTGGATGGAGGCGGATAAAGTTGCAGGACCACTTCTGCGCTCGGCCCTTCCGGCTGGC
TGGTTTATTGCTGATAAATCTGGAGCCGGTGAGCGTGGAAGCCGCGGTATCATTGCAGCACTGGGGCCAG
ATGGTAAGCCCTCCCGTATCGTAGTTATCTACACGACGGGGAGTCAGGCAACTATGGATGAACGAAATAG
ACAGATCGCTGAGATAGGTGCCTCACTGATTAAGCATTGGTAACTGTCAGACCAAGTTTACTCATATATA
CTTTAGATTGATTTAAAACTTCATTTTTAATTTAAAAGGATCTAGGTGAAGATCCTTTTTGATAATCTCA
TGACCAAAATCCCTTAACGTGAGTTTTCGTTCCACTGAGCGTCAGACCCCGTAGAAAAGATCAAAGGATC
TTCTTGAGATCCTTTTTTTCTGCGCGTAATCTGCTGCTTGCAAACAAAAAAACCACCGCTACCAGCGGTG
GTTTGTTTGCCGGATCAAGAGCTACCAACTCTTTTTCCGAAGGTAACTGGCTTCAGCAGAGCGCAGATAC
CAAATACTGTCCTTCTAGTGTAGCCGTAGTTAGGCCACCACTTCAAGAACTCTGTAGCACCGCCTACATA
CCTCGCTCTGCTAATCCTGTTACCAGTGGCTGCTGCCAGTGGCGATAAGTCGTGTCTTACCGGGTTGGAC
TCAAGACGATAGTTACCGGATAAGGCGCAGCGGTCGGGCTGAACGGGGGGTTCGTGCACACAGCCCAGCT
TGGAGCGAACGACCTACACCGAACTGAGATACCTACAGCGTGAGCTATGAGAAAGCGCCACGCTTCCCGA
AGGGAGAAAGGCGGACAGGTATCCGGTAAGCGGCAGGGTCGGAACAGGAGAGCGCACGAGGGAGCTTCCA
GGGGGAAACGCCTGGTATCTTTATAGTCCTGTCGGGTTTCGCCACCTCTGACTTGAGCGTCGATTTTTGT
GATGCTCGTCAGGGGGGCGGAGCCTATGGAAAAACGCCAGCAACGCGGCCTTTTTACGGTTCCTGGCCTT
TTGCTGGCCTTTTGCTCACATGT
Features (pLannotate 1.2.2; 20 found; start..end, strand, type, name):
      1..141     -  repeat_region  AAV2 ITR: inverted terminal repeat of adeno-associated virus serotype 2 inverted
    160..463     +  enhancer       CMV enhancer: human cytomegalovirus immediate early enhancer
    465..742     +  promoter       chicken β-actin promoter: No description available
    743..971     +  intron         hybrid intron: hybrid between chicken β-actin (CBA) and minute virus of mice (MMV) introns (Gray et al., 2011)
   1064..1531    +  CDS            avrXa10 (fragment): AVX10_XANOO - Experimental evidence at protein level: Swiss-Prot protein existence level 1. Avirulence protein. Induces the hypersensitive response (HR)in rice plants carrying the resistance gene Xa10. Activity depends on the presence of the core repeat domains; replacement with repeat domains from other proteins (AvrBs3 of X.euvesicatoria (AC P14727) or AvrXa7 of this organism) does not elicit the HR. Probably acts as a transcription factor in its host plant (rice) to induce plant resistance or disease. From Xanthomonas oryzae pv. oryzae.
   1538..1567    +  promoter       lac UV5 promoter: E. coli lac promoter with an "up" mutation
   1591..1620    +  promoter       cat promoter (fragment): promoter of the E. coli cat gene encoding chloramphenicol acetyltransferase
   1621..2277    +  CDS            cat: CAT_ECOLX - Experimental evidence at protein level: Swiss-Prot protein existence level 1. This enzyme is an effector of chloramphenicol resistance in bacteria. From Escherichia coli. This protein is used as a marker in many commonly used cloning vectors, such as pACYC184.
   2453..2611    +  CDS            ccdA (fragment): CCDA_ECO57 - Also known as H, letA. Experimental evidence at protein level: Swiss-Prot protein existence level 1. Antitoxin component of a type II toxin-antitoxin (TA) system which inhibits the post-segregational killing (PSK) of plasmid-free cells, also referred to as a plasmid addiction system. Binds to and blocks the activity of CcdB; will also remove bound CcdB protein from the CcdB-GyrA complex by forming a CcdA-CcdB complex, a process termed rejuvenation. Functions as a transcriptional corepressor for the ccdAB operon, repression also requires CcdB (By similarity). From Escherichia coli
   2616..2918    +  CDS            ccdB: CCDB_ECOLI - Also known as G, letB, letD. Experimental evidence at protein level: Swiss-Prot protein existence level 1. Toxic component of a type II toxin-antitoxin (TA) system, functioning in plasmid maintainence. Responsible for the post- segregational killing (PSK) of plasmid-free cells, also referred to as a plasmid addiction system. Half-life of over 2 hours. Cell killing by CcdB is accompanied by filamentation, defects in chromosome and plasmid segregation, defects in cell division, formation of anucleate cells, decreased DNA synthesis and plasmid loss. Interferes with the activity of DN
   2962..3549    +  CDS            fokIR (fragment): T2F1_PLAOK - Also known as rfoKI. Experimental evidence at protein level: Swiss-Prot protein existence level 1. Recognizes the double-stranded sequence 5'-GGATG-3'/3'-CATCC- 5' and cleaves respectively 14 bases after G-1 and 13 bases before C-1. From Planomicrobium okeanokoites (Planococcus okeanokoites) (Flavobacterium okeanokoites).
   3589..3700    +  polyA_signal   bGH poly(A) signal: bovine growth hormone polyadenylation signal
   3805..3945    +  repeat_region  AAV2 ITR: inverted terminal repeat of adeno-associated virus serotype 2 inverted
   3950..4001    -  misc_feature   bom (fragment): basis of mobility region from pBR322
   4020..4400    +  rep_origin     M13 ori (sequence partly withheld): M13 bacteriophage origin of replication; arrow indicates direction of (+) strand synthesis
   4476..4525    -  misc_feature   bom (fragment): basis of mobility region from pBR322
   4627..4662    -  CDS            rop (fragment): Rop protein, which maintains plasmids at low copy number; rop
   4757..4861    +  promoter       AmpR promoter: bla
   4862..5722    +  CDS            AmpR: β-lactamase; bla; confers resistance to ampicillin, carbenicillin, and related antibiotics
   5893..6481    +  rep_origin     ori: high-copy-number ColE1/pMB1/pBR322/pUC origin of replication
