[The description below was written by a language model from this plasmid's Addgene catalogue record and pLannotate feature annotations shown in this document.]
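Description:
pAAV_TALEN-FokI(WT)-BB_V3 is a 6.5 kb AAV transfer plasmid for mammalian expression. It serves as an empty "backbone" into which a custom TALE DNA-binding repeat array is cloned to produce a TALE nuclease small enough to be packaged into adeno-associated virus. It replicates in E. coli from a high-copy ColE1/pUC-type origin and carries an ampicillin resistance gene, an M13 phage origin and short remnants of pBR322 bom and rop sequences.

Two AAV2 inverted terminal repeats flank the expression cassette and define the segment that is packaged into AAV particles. Within them, a CAG-type hybrid promoter drives the TALEN open reading frame. The promoter consists of the CMV enhancer, the chicken β-actin promoter and a hybrid CBA/MVM intron, and a bovine growth hormone polyadenylation signal ends the transcript. The record lists an N-terminal 3xFLAG tag, although the feature table does not annotate it. The coding region begins with a Xanthomonas TALE N-terminal segment, annotated by homology to AvrXa10, and finishes with the wild-type FokI cleavage domain.

Between these two segments sits a bacterial stuffer holding a chloramphenicol acetyltransferase gene and the ccdB toxin gene with a partial ccdA. The uncut backbone therefore needs a ccdB-tolerant strain and is selected on both chloramphenicol and ampicillin. The stuffer acts as a negative selection cassette, presumably being displaced when the repeat array is inserted, so that standard strains would favour recombinant clones.

The depositor notes that, unlike earlier backbones, this AAV version does not encode the final half repeat, which must be supplied as a separate piece during assembly. FokI cleaves as a dimer, so TALENs are generally used in pairs for targeted genome editing.
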