Addgene plasmid #42588: pAAV_TALEN-FokI(WT)-BB_V3
Depositing lab: Feng Zhang. Depositing organization: Broad Institute. Publication: Comprehensive interrogation of natural TALE DNA-binding modules and transcriptional repressor domains. Cong L, Zhou R, Kuo YC, Cunniff M, Zhang F. Nat Commun. 2012 Jul 24;3:968. doi: 10.1038/ncomms1962. PubMed 22828628.
Backbone
  Vector backbone: pAAV
  Total vector size (bp): 6542
  Vector type: Mammalian Expression, AAV ; Adeno-associated Virus ()
Growth in bacteria
  Bacterial resistance: Chloramphenicol and Ampicillin, 25 & 100 μg/mL
  Growth temperature: 37°C
  Growth strain: ccdB Survival
  Growth instructions: Backbone contains ccdb gene, serve as a negative selection cassette. Please use ccdb resistant strain for maintenance of the plasmid.
  Copy number: High Copy
Gene/Insert
  Gene/Insert name: TALEN-FokI(WT)-BB (alt names: TALEN Backbone; TALE Nuclease; TALEN FokI)
  Promoter: CAG hybrid
  Tag / fusion protein: 3XFlag (N terminal on backbone)
  Cloning method: Restriction Enzyme; 5′ cloning site AgeI/BamHI (unknown if destroyed); 3′ cloning site EcoRI (unknown if destroyed)
  Sequencing primers: 5′ CAG-forward; 3′ BGH-reverse
Terms and licenses: Academic/Nonprofit Terms; Industry Terms: Not Available to Industry
Depositor comments: This is a new collection of constructs described in Cong et al. Nature Communications and also an updated TALE Tool Box containing Adeno-associated Virus (AAV) TALE Backbone constructs that allow packaging of TAL transcription factors (TALE-TF) and TALE nucleases (TALEN) into AAV. All constructs are from Feng Zhang lab at Broad Institute/MIT. IMPORTANT: please note when using the new AAV TALE Backbones, the last 0.5 (half) repeat is not encoded in the backbone vector but instead need to be supplemented as a separate piece.
How to cite: pAAV_TALEN-FokI(WT)-BB_V3 was a gift from Feng Zhang (Addgene plasmid # 42588 ; http://n2t.net/addgene:42588 ; RRID:Addgene_42588)
