>Addgene plasmid #42588 | pAAV_TALEN-FokI(WT)-BB_V3 | addgene partial sequence | sequence record 59668 | BGH_rev
CTAGGAATTCTTATGAGCGGAAATTGATCTCGCCATTGTTAAACTTGCGTCTGACTTCTTCCAGTGTCAG
AGTTCCCGCTTTGATCATTTCTCCACCAATGAGCAGTTCCTCTACGGACAAAACCGCACCATTGCAGTTC
GTAATGTGATTCAACCGTGTGAGCTGGGCCTTATAGTTGCCTTTGAAATGCCCAGAGACAAACAAAAACT
TAAACTCGGTCACTGATGAAGGATACACTTTCCACCACTCATTTGGATTGATGTGTTTGTTCCTGGTCTG
ATTTTCTTCGACATAACGTTGCATCTCATCTGCCTGCCCGATGGGAAGATTGTACCCACCGCTGTAGGCT
TTCGTGTCGACGATCACTCCGTAATCAATCGGGCTCCCCACCGTATAGATTGCTCCGTCGGGTTTTCGTG
ATCCACCGAGATGCTTCCCTCGGTATCCATAAACCTTCATAAAGAACTCCATTACCTTCATCTCAAGGAT
TCTGTCTTGAGTCGAGTTCCTAGCAATTTCGATAAGTTCGATGTATTCATGCGGTACGTATTTCAATTTG
TGCCGCAGCTCCGACTTTTTCTCCTCAAGTTCACTCTTCACGAGTTGGGAACCTGCCACTCGATGACTAG
TCCTCTCGGGAGAGACCTTATATTCCCCAGAACATCAGGTTAATGGCGTTTTTGATGTCATTTTCGCGGT
GGCTGAGATCAGCCACTTCTTCCCCGATAACGGATACCGGCACACTGGCCATATCGGTGGTCATCATGCG
CCAGCTTTCATCCCCGATATGCACCACCGGGTAAAGTTCACGGGAGACTTTATCTGACAGCAGACGTGCA
CTGGCCAGGGGGATCACCATCCGTCGCCCGGGCGTGTCAATAATATCACTCTGTACGTCCACAAACAGAC
GATAACGGCTCTCTCTTTTATAGGTG
