>Addgene plasmid #42588 | pAAV_TALEN-FokI(WT)-BB_V3 | addgene partial sequence | sequence record 59756 | CAT-R 5'-GCAACTGACTGAAATGCCTC-3'
ATGCCATTGGGATATATCAACGGTGGTATATCCAGTGATTTTTTTCTCCATTTTAGCTTCCTTAGCTCCT
GAAAATCTCGACGGAACCTAACTCAAAATCCACACATTATACGAGCCGGAAGCATAAAGTGTAAGGTCTC
TGTCAGGTTGAGGGGTGCTCCCGTGAGCGCATTGCGCCACGCGTGCACCGCCTCGACCGCCGTGACTCCT
CCCCGCTTCGCGATCTTCAGCAACTGGCCCGTGTCCAGCTGAAGGGGAGGCCCTCTCAGCTCTCCCGCGA
CCGTCAACAGGGCCTCAAGCGCTCGGGCTCCGCTCCACTGTTTCCCCACACCGACGATCGCCTCATGTGT
GGCTTCCGGCAACGCCGCAATCATGTCCTGGTACTTGACGGCGACCGTGCCAAGGGCTGCAGGGTGCTGC
GACAAGGCTACGATGTGGGCATGTGTAAACCCATGACCCACCAGCGCTTCGTGATGCTGCGCGACTGTCG
ACCTCACTTTGGGCTTGATCTTTTCCTGCTGCTGCTGTGAATATCCCAAAGTTCTCAAATCTACGGCTGC
TGGGACTCCGTGGATACCGACCTTCCGCTTCTTCTTTGGGGCAAGCTTCTTATCGTCATCGTCTTTGTAA
TCAATATCATGATCCTTGTAGTCTCCGTCGTGGTCCTTATAGTCCATGGTGGCGGATCCACCGGTCCAAC
CTGAAAAAAAGTGATTTCAGGCAGGTGCTCCAGGTAATTAAACATTAATACCCCACCAACCAACCATCCC
TTAAACCCTTACCTCTTGCTCAGCTAATTACAGCCCGGAGGAGAAGGGCCGTCCCGCCCGCTCACCTGTG
GGAGTAACGCGGTCAGTCAGAGCCGGGGCGGGC
